Addgene plasmid #231783: pCAG-GPHN-FingR-mVenus-CCR5TC
Purpose: Visualization of inhibitory post-synapse using GPHN-FingR-mVenus
Depositing lab: Francois St-Pierre. Depositing organization: Baylor College of Medicine. Publication: Bright and photostable yellow fluorescent proteins for extended imaging. Lee J, Lai S, Yang S, Zhao S, Blanco FA, Lyons AC, Merino-Urteaga R, Ahrens JF, Nguyen NA, Liu H, Liu Z, Lambert GG, Shaner NC, Chen L, Tolias KF, Zhang J, Ha T, St-Pierre F. Nat Commun. 2025 Apr 4;16(1):3241. doi: 10.1038/s41467-025-58223-5. PubMed 40185748.
Backbone
  Vector backbone: pCAG
  Vector type: Mammalian Expression
Growth in bacteria
  Bacterial resistance: Ampicillin, 100 μg/mL
  Growth temperature: 37°C
  Growth strain: DH5alpha
  Copy number: High Copy
Gene/Insert
  Gene/Insert name: GPHN-FingR-mVenus-CCR5TC
  Species: Synthetic
  Promoter: Actin promoter with CMV enhancer
  Cloning method: Unknown
Terms and licenses: Academic/Nonprofit Terms; Industry Terms: Not Available to Industry
How to cite: pCAG-GPHN-FingR-mVenus-CCR5TC was a gift from Francois St-Pierre (Addgene plasmid # 231783 ; http://n2t.net/addgene:231783 ; RRID:Addgene_231783)
