[The description below was written by a language model from this plasmid's Addgene catalogue record and pLannotate feature annotations shown in this document.]
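Description:
pCAG-GPHN-FingR-mVenus-CCR5TC is a 7.5 kb mammalian expression plasmid built on a pCAG backbone, intended for visualizing inhibitory postsynaptic sites in transfected cells. It is maintained in E. coli through a high-copy ColE1/pUC-type origin and selected with ampicillin via the β-lactamase gene and its native promoter. The backbone also carries an SV40 origin fragment, residual lac regulatory elements and a T3 promoter, none of which are central to its function.

Expression is driven by the CAG arrangement: the CMV immediate-early enhancer joined to the chicken β-actin promoter, followed by the chimeric β-actin/β-globin intron. The synthetic open reading frame begins with a fibronectin-type scaffold, annotated by homology to fibronectin, which corresponds to the FingR intrabody directed against gephyrin (GPHN), the scaffolding protein of inhibitory synapses. This is followed by a short FLAG-like segment and the yellow fluorescent protein mVenus (detected as the near-identical SYFP2). Next comes the CCR5TC zinc-finger DNA-binding domain, and after it a fragment matching a human zinc-finger protein, which plausibly represents a KRAB-type repressor domain, although the record does not say so. In FingR designs of this kind, the zinc finger and repressor let unbound probe enter the nucleus and dampen its own transcription, matching probe level to the endogenous target and reducing background. The table does not annotate a zinc-finger binding site, so this feedback cannot be confirmed here. A second small intron, a WPRE and the bGH polyadenylation signal follow the coding region, with a rabbit β-globin poly(A) signal further downstream. The construct labels endogenous gephyrin without overexpressing it. It was deposited with work on bright, photostable yellow fluorescent proteins.
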