Features (pLannotate 1.2.2; 28 found; start..end, strand, type, name):
      5..23      +  enhancer       CMV enhancer (fragment): human cytomegalovirus immediate early enhancer
     40..419     +  enhancer       CMV enhancer: human cytomegalovirus immediate early enhancer
    697..1713    +  intron         chimeric intron: chimera between introns from chicken β-actin and rabbit β-globin
   1711..1767    +  CDS            HBB (fragment): HBB_LEPEU - Experimental evidence at protein level: Swiss-Prot protein existence level 1. Involved in oxygen transport from the lung to the various peripheral tissues. From Lepus europaeus (European hare).
   1767..1786    +  misc_feature   MCS (fragment): multiple cloning site
   1788..2000    +  CDS            FINC_PLEWA (fragment): Experimental evidence at transcript level: Swiss-Prot protein existence level 2. Fibronectins bind cell surfaces and various compounds including collagen, fibrin, heparin, DNA, and actin. Fibronectins are involved in cell adhesion, cell motility, opsonization, wound healing, and maintenance of cell shape. May be involved in osteoblast compaction (By similarity). From Pleurodeles waltl (Iberian ribbed newt).
   2061..2085    +  CDS            3xFLAG (fragment): three tandem FLAG® epitope tags
   2108..2819    +  CDS            SYFP2 (fragment): monomeric optimized variant of EYFP, identical to mVenus but with L68V (Kremers et al., 2006) mammalian codon-optimized
   2865..3206    +  CDS            CCR5TC: zinc-finger domain from the CCR5-224 (+) zinc-finger nuclease that recognizes the left half-site target sequence in the human CCR5 gene (Perez et al., 2008; Gross et al., 2013)
   3264..3380    +  CDS            ZNF720 (fragment): ZN720_HUMAN - Experimental evidence at protein level: Swiss-Prot protein existence level 1. From Homo sapiens (Human).
   3429..3561    +  intron         chimeric intron: chimera between introns from human β-globin and immunoglobulin heavy chain genes
   3570..4158    +  misc_feature   WPRE: woodchuck hepatitis virus posttranscriptional regulatory element
   4162..4178    +  misc_feature   MCS (fragment): pUC18/19 multiple cloning site
   4191..4302    +  polyA_signal   bGH poly(A) signal: bovine growth hormone polyadenylation signal
   4398..4416    -  promoter       T3 promoter: promoter for bacteriophage T3 RNA polymerase
   4475..4549    +  CDS            HBB (fragment): HBB_PONPY - Experimental evidence at transcript level: Swiss-Prot protein existence level 2. Involved in oxygen transport from the lung to the various peripheral tissues. From Pongo pygmaeus (Bornean orangutan).
   4624..4679    +  polyA_signal   β-globin poly(A) signal: rabbit β-globin polyadenylation signal (Gil and Proudfoot, 1987)
   5064..5080    -  protein_bind   lac operator: The lac repressor binds to the lac operator to inhibit transcription in E. coli. This inhibition can be relieved by adding lactose or isopropyl-β-D-thiogalactopyranoside (IPTG). lac repressor encoded by lacI
   5088..5118    -  promoter       lac promoter: promoter for the E. coli lac operon
   5133..5154    -  protein_bind   CAP binding site: CAP binding activates transcription in the presence of cAMP. E. coli catabolite activator protein
   5167..5206    -  CDS            lacI (fragment): lac repressor; lacI; The lac repressor binds to the lac operator to inhibit transcription in E. coli. This inhibition can be relieved by adding lactose or isopropyl-β-D-thiogalactopyranoside (IPTG).
   5213..5235    +  promoter       SV40 promoter (fragment): SV40 enhancer and early promoter
   5259..5394    +  rep_origin     SV40 ori: SV40 origin of replication
   5414..5548    +  polyA_signal   SV40 poly(A) signal: SV40 polyadenylation signal
   5550..5604    -  CDS            lacI (fragment): lac repressor; lacI; The lac repressor binds to the lac operator to inhibit transcription in E. coli. This inhibition can be relieved by adding lactose or isopropyl-β-D-thiogalactopyranoside (IPTG).
   5787..6375    -  rep_origin     ori: high-copy-number ColE1/pMB1/pBR322/pUC origin of replication
   6546..7406    -  CDS            AmpR: β-lactamase; bla; confers resistance to ampicillin, carbenicillin, and related antibiotics
   7407..7511    -  promoter       AmpR promoter: bla
>Addgene plasmid #231783 | pCAG-GPHN-FingR-mVenus-CCR5TC | addgene full sequence | sequence record 464047 | Addgene NGS Result
GGTCGACATTGATTATTGACTAGAGTCATCCTCATCGTCGACATTGATTATTGACTAGTTATTAATAGTA
ATCAATTACGGGGTCATTAGTTCATAGCCCATATATGGAGTTCCGCGTTACATAACTTACGGTAAATGGC
CCGCCTGGCTGACCGCCCAACGACCCCCGCCCATTGACGTCAATAATGACGTATGTTCCCATAGTAACGC
CAATAGGGACTTTCCATTGACGTCAATGGGTGGAGTATTTACGGTAAACTGCCCACTTGGCAGTACATCA
AGTGTATCATATGCCAAGTACGCCCCCTATTGACGTCAATGACGGTAAATGGCCCGCCTGGCATTATGCC
CAGTACATGACCTTATGGGACTTTCCTACTTGGCAGTACATCTACGTATTAGTCATCGCTATTACCATGG
TCGAGGTGAGCCCCACGTTCTGCTTCACTCTCCCCATCTCCCCCCCCTCCCCACCCCCAATTTTGTATTT
ATTTATTTTTTAATTATTTTGTGCAGCGATGGGGGCGGGGGGGGGGGGGGSGCGCGCCRGGGGGGGGGGG
GGGGGGGGGGGGGSGGGGSGGGGSGRGGSGGRGRGGKGCGGCGGCAGCCAATCAGAGCGGCGCGCTCCGA
AAGTTTCCTTTTATGGCGAGGCGGCGGCGGCGGCGGCCCTATAAAAAGCGAAGCGCGCGGCGGGCGGGAG
TCGCTGCGCGCTGCCTTCGCCCCGTGCCCCGCTCCGCCGCCGCCTCGCGCCGCCCGCCCCGGCTCTGACT
GACCGCGTTACTCCCACAGGTGAGCGGGCGGGACGGCCCTTCTCCTCCGGGCTGTAATTAGCGCTTGGTT
TAATGACGGCTTGTTTCTTTTCTGTGGCTGCGTGAAAGCCTTGAGGGGCTCCGGGAGGGCCCTTTGTGCG
GGGGGAGCGGCTCGGGGGGTGCGTGCGTGTGTGTGTGCGTGGGGAGCGCCGCGTGCGGCTCCGCGCTGCC
CGGCGGCTGTGAGCGCTGCGGGCGCGGCGCGGGGCTTTGTGCGCTCCGCAGTGTGCGCGAGGGGAGCGCG
GCCGGGGGCGGTGCCCCGCGGTGCGGGGGGGGCTGCGAGGGGAACAAAGGCTGCGTGCGGGGTGTGTGCG
TGGGGGGGTGAGCAGGGGGTGTGGGCGCGTCGGTCGGGCTGCAACCCCCCCTGCACCCCCCTCCCCGAGT
TGCTGAGCACGGCCCGGCTTCGGGTGCGGGGCTCCGTACGGGGCGTGGCGCGGGGCTCGCCGTGCCGGGC
GGGGGGTGGCGGCAGGTGGGGGTGCCGGGCGGGGCGGGGCCGCCYCGGGCCGGGGRGGGCTCGGGGGRGG
GGCGCGGCGGCCCCCGGAGCGCCGGCGGCTGTCGAGGCGCGGCGAGCCGCAGCCATTGCCTTTTATGGTA
ATCGTGCGAGAGGGCGCAGGGACTTCCTTTGTCCCAAATCTGTGCGGAGCCGAAATCTGGGAGGCGCCGC
CGCACCCCCTCTAGCGGGCGCGGGGCGAAGCGGTGCGGCGCCGGCAGGAAGGAAATGGGCGGGGAGGGCC
TTCGTGCGTCGCCGCGCCGCCGTCCCCTTCTCCCTCTCCAGCCTCGGGGCTGTCCGCGGGGGGACGGCTG
CCTTCGGGGGGGACGGGGCAGGGCGGGGTTCGGCTTCTGGCGTGTGACCGGCGGCTCTAGAGCCTCTGCT
AACCATGTTCATGCCTTCTTCTTTTTCCTACAGCTCCTGGGCAACGTGCTGGTTATTGTGCTGTCTCATC
ATTTTGGCAAAGAATTCGGTACCGCGGGCCCGGGATTACAATGCTCGAAGTCAAGGAAGCATCACCAACC
AGCATCCAGATCAGCTGGGGCAAGTACAAGGTCATGGTTCGCTACTACCGCATCACCTACGGTGAAACTG
GTGGCAATAGCCCTGTCCAGGAATTCACCGTGCCTGGCAGCAAGTCCACTGCTACCATCAGCAGCCTGAA
ACCTGGTGTCGACTATACCATCACGGTGTACGCCGTCACGATCGACCACTGGAACTACCAGGACCCGATC
CCGATCTCCATCAACTACCGCACCGGATCCGATTACAAGGATGACGACGATAAGGGTAGCGGCTCCAGTA
GATCTGGGGTGAGCAAGGGCGAGGAGCTGTTCACCGGGGTGGTGCCCATCCTGGTCGAGCTGGACGGCGA
CGTAAACGGCCACAAGTTCAGCGTGTCCGGCGAGGGCGAGGGCGATGCCACCTACGGCAAGCTGACCCTG
AAGCTGATCTGCACCACCGGCAAGCTGCCCGTGCCCTGGCCCACCCTCGTGACCACCCTGGGCTACGGCC
TGCAGTGCTTCGCCCGCTACCCCGACCACATGAAGCAGCACGACTTCTTCAAGTCCGCCATGCCCGAAGG
CTACGTCCAGGAGCGCACCATCTTCTTCAAGGACGACGGCAACTACAAGACCCGCGCCGAGGTGAAGTTC
GAGGGCGACACCCTGGTGAACCGCATCGAGCTGAAGGGCATCGACTTCAAGGAGGACGGCAACATCCTGG
GGCACAAGCTGGAGTACAACTACAACAGCCACAACGTCTATATCACCGCCGACAAGCAGAAGAACGGCAT
CAAGGCCAACTTCAAGATCCGCCACAACATCGAGGACGGCGGCGTGCAGCTCGCCGACCACTACCAGCAG
AACACCCCCATCGGCGACGGCCCCGTGCTGCTGCCCGACAACCACTACCTGAGCTACCAGTCCAAGCTGA
GCAAAGACCCCAACGAGAAGCGCGATCACATGGTCCTGCTGGAGTTCGTGACCGCCGCCGGGATCACTCT
CGGCATGGACGAGCTGTACTCTAGGGGAGCTGGCGCTGGAGCGGGTGCAGGGGCTGGCTCTAGATTCCAG
TGCCGGATCTGCATGCGGAACTTCAGCGACCGGTCCAACCTGAGCAGGCACATCAGAACCCACACCGGAG
AAAAGCCCTTCGCCTGCGACATTTGCGGCCGGAAGTTCGCCATCAGCAGCAACCTGAACAGCCACACCAA
GATCCACACTGGCAGCCAGAAACCTTTCCAGTGCAGAATTTGTATGAGAAACTTTAGCAGAAGCGACAAC
CTGGCCAGACACATCCGGACACATACTGGTGAAAAACCTTTTGCCTGTGATATCTGTGGCAGAAAGTTTG
CCACCTCCGGCAATCTGACCCGGCACACAAAGATTCACCTGCGGGGCAGCCAGCTATCGATTGTCGACGC
TCCTGAACAACGTGAAGGTGCTTCTCAAGTTTCTGTTTCTGTTACTTTTGAAGATGTTGCTGTTCTTTTT
ACTCGTGATGAATGGAAAAAACTTGATCTTTCTCAACGTTCTCTTTATCGTGAAGTTATGCTTGAAAATT
ATTCTAATCTTGCTTCTATGGCTTAAACGCGTTGTACAAGTAAAGCGGCCCCGGACTCGAGGCCGCAGGT
AAGTATCAAGGTTACAAGACAGGTTTAAGGAGACCAATAGAAACTGGGCTTGTCGAGACAGAGAAGACTC
TTGCGTTTCTGATAGGCACCTATTGGTCTTACTGACATCCACTTTGCCTTTCTCTCCACAGGTGTCGACA
ATCAACCTCTGGATTACAAAATTTGTGAAAGATTGACTGGTATTCTTAACTATGTTGCTCCTTTTACGCT
ATGTGGATACGCTGCTTTAATGCCTTTGTATCATGCTATTGCTTCCCGTATGGCTTTCATTTTCTCCTCC
TTGTATAAATCCTGGTTGCTGTCTCTTTATGAGGAGTTGTGGCCCGTTGTCAGGCAACGTGGCGTGGTGT
GCACTGTGTTTGCTGACGCAACCCCCACTGGTTGGGGCATTGCCACCACCTGTCAGCTCCTTTCCGGGAC
TTTCGCTTTCCCCCTCCCTATTGCCACGGCGGAACTCATCGCCGCCTGCCTTGCCCGCTGCTGGACAGGG
GCTCGGCTGTTGGGCACTGACAATTCCGTGGTGTTGTCGGGGAAGCTGACGTCCTTTCCATGGCTGCTCG
CCTGTGTTGCCACCTGGATTCTGCGCGGGACGTCCTTCTGCTACGTCCCTTCGGCCCTCAATCCAGCGGA
CCTTCCTTCCCGCGGCCTGCTGCCGGCTCTGCGGCCTCTTCCGCGTCTTCGCCTTCGCCCTCAGACGAGT
CGGATCTCCCTTTGGGCCGCCTCCCCGCCTGGAATTCGAGCTCGGTACGATCAGCCTCGACTGTGCCTTC
TAGTTGCCAGCCATCTGTTGTTTGCCCCTCCCCCGTGCCTTCCTTGACCCTGGAAGGTGCCACTCCCACT
GTCCTTTCCTAATAAAATGAGGAAATTGCATCGCATTGTCTGAGTAGGTGTCATTCTATTCTGGGGGGTG
GGGTGGGGCAGGACAGCAAGGGGGAGGATTGGGAAGACAATAGCCCAGCTTTTGTTCCCTTTAGTGAGGG
TTAATTGCGCGCTTGGCGTAATCATGGTCATAGCTGTTTCCTGTGTGAAATTGTTATCCGCTAATTCACT
CCTCAGGTGCAGGCTGCCTATCAGAAGGTGGTGGCTGGTGTGGCCAATGCCCTGGCTCACAAATACCACT
GAGATCGATCTTTTTCCCTCTGCCAAAAATTATGGGGACATCATGAAGCCCCTTGAGCATCTGACTTCTG
GCTAATAAAGGAAATTTATTTTCATTGCAATAGTGTGTTGGAATTTTTTGTGTCTCTCACTCGGAAGGAC
ATATGGGAGGGCAAATCATTTAAAACATCAGAATGAGTATTTGGTTTAGAGTTTGGCAACATATGCCCAT
ATGCTGGCTGCCATGAACAAAGGTTGGCTATAAAGAGGTCATCAGTATATGAAACAGCCCCCTGCTGTCC
ATTCCTTATTCCATAGAAAAGCCTTGACTTGAGGTTAGATTTTTTTTATATTTTGTTTTGTGTTATTTTT
TTCTTTAACATCCCTAAAATTTTCCTTACATGTTTTACTAGCCAGATTTTTCCTCCTCTCCTGACTACTC
CCAGTCATAGCTGTCCCTCTTCTCTTATGGAGATCCCTCGACCTGCAGCCCAAGCTTGGCGTAATCATGG
TCATAGCTGTTTCCTGTGTGAAATTGTTATCCGCTCACAATTCCACACAACATACGAGCCGGAAGCATAA
AGTGTAAAGCCTGGGGTGCCTAATGAGTGAGCTAACTCACATTAATTGCGTTGCGCTCACTGCCCGCTTT
CCAGTCGGGAAACCTGTCGTGCCAGCGGATCCGCATCTCAATTAGTCAGCAACCATAGTCCCGCCCCTAA
CTCCGCCCATCCCGCCCCTAACTCCGCCCAGTTCCGCCCATTCTCCGCCCCATGGCTGACTAATTTTTTT
TATTTATGCAGAGGCCGAGGCCGCCTCGGCCTCTGAGCTATTCCAGAAGTAGTGAGGAGGCTTTTTTGGA
GGCCTAGGCTTTTGCAAAAAGCTAACTTGTTTATTGCAGCTTATAATGGTTACAAATAAAGCAATAGCAT
CACAAATTTCACAAATAAAGCATTTTTTTCACTGCATTCTAGTTGTGGTTTGTCCAAACTCATCAATGTA
TCTTATCATGTCTGGATCCGCTGCATTAATGAATCGGCCAACGCGCGGGGAGAGGCGGTTTGCGTATTGG
GCGCTCTTCCGCTTCCTCGCTCACTGACTCGCTGCGCTCGGTCGTTCGGCTGCGGCGAGCGGTATCAGCT
CACTCAAAGGCGGTAATACGGTTATCCACAGAATCAGGGGATAACGCAGGAAAGAACATGTGAGCAAAAG
GCCAGCAAAAGGCCAGGAACCGTAAAAAGGCCGCGTTGCTGGCGTTTTTCCATAGGCTCCGCCCCCCTGA
CGAGCATCACAAAAATCGACGCTCAAGTCAGAGGTGGCGAAACCCGACAGGACTATAAAGATACCAGGCG
TTTCCCCCTGGAAGCTCCCTCGTGCGCTCTCCTGTTCCGACCCTGCCGCTTACCGGATACCTGTCCGCCT
TTCTCCCTTCGGGAAGCGTGGCGCTTTCTCATAGCTCACGCTGTAGGTATCTCAGTTCGGTGTAGGTCGT
TCGCTCCAAGCTGGGCTGTGTGCACGAACCCCCCGTTCAGCCCGACCGCTGCGCCTTATCCGGTAACTAT
CGTCTTGAGTCCAACCCGGTAAGACACGACTTATCGCCACTGGCAGCAGCCACTGGTAACAGGATTAGCA
GAGCGAGGTATGTAGGCGGTGCTACAGAGTTCTTGAAGTGGTGGCCTAACTACGGCTACACTAGAAGAAC
AGTATTTGGTATCTGCGCTCTGCTGAAGCCAGTTACCTTCGGAAAAAGAGTTGGTAGCTCTTGATCCGGC
AAACAAACCACCGCTGGTAGCGGTGGTTTTTTTGTTTGCAAGCAGCAGATTACGCGCAGAAAAAAAGGAT
CTCAAGAAGATCCTTTGATCTTTTCTACGGGGTCTGACGCTCAGTGGAACGAAAACTCACGTTAAGGGAT
TTTGGTCATGAGATTATCAAAAAGGATCTTCACCTAGATCCTTTTAAATTAAAAATGAAGTTTTAAATCA
ATCTAAAGTATATATGAGTAAACTTGGTCTGACAGTTACCAATGCTTAATCAGTGAGGCACCTATCTCAG
CGATCTGTCTATTTCGTTCATCCATAGTTGCCTGACTCCCCGTCGTGTAGATAACTACGATACGGGAGGG
CTTACCATCTGGCCCCAGTGCTGCAATGATACCGCGAGACCCACGCTCACCGGCTCCAGATTTATCAGCA
ATAAACCAGCCAGCCGGAAGGGCCGAGCGCAGAAGTGGTCCTGCAACTTTATCCGCCTCCATCCAGTCTA
TTAATTGTTGCCGGGAAGCTAGAGTAAGTAGTTCGCCAGTTAATAGTTTGCGCAACGTTGTTGCCATTGC
TACAGGCATCGTGGTGTCACGCTCGTCGTTTGGTATGGCTTCATTCAGCTCCGGTTCCCAACGATCAAGG
CGAGTTACATGATCCCCCATGTTGTGCAAAAAAGCGGTTAGCTCCTTCGGTCCTCCGATCGTTGTCAGAA
GTAAGTTGGCCGCAGTGTTATCACTCATGGTTATGGCAGCACTGCATAATTCTCTTACTGTCATGCCATC
CGTAAGATGCTTTTCTGTGACTGGTGAGTACTCAACCAAGTCATTCTGAGAATAGTGTATGCGGCGACCG
AGTTGCTCTTGCCCGGCGTCAATACGGGATAATACCGCGCCACATAGCAGAACTTTAAAAGTGCTCATCA
TTGGAAAACGTTCTTCGGGGCGAAAACTCTCAAGGATCTTACCGCTGTTGAGATCCAGTTCGATGTAACC
CACTCGTGCACCCAACTGATCTTCAGCATCTTTTACTTTCACCAGCGTTTCTGGGTGAGCAAAAACAGGA
AGGCAAAATGCCGCAAAAAAGGGAATAAGGGCGACACGGAAATGTTGAATACTCATACTCTTCCTTTTTC
AATATTATTGAAGCATTTATCAGGGTTATTGTCTCATGAGCGGATACATATTTGAATGTATTTAGAAAAA
TAAACAAATAGGGGTTCCGCGCACATTTCCCCGAAAAGTGCCACCTG
